Addgene plasmid #144157: TFORF2778
Purpose: Lentiviral vector for overexpressing transcription factor ORFs with unique 24-bp barcodes. Barcodes facilitate identification of transcription factors in pooled screens.
Depositing lab: Feng Zhang. Depositing organization: Broad Institute. Publication: A transcription factor atlas of directed differentiation. Joung J, Ma S, Tay T, Geiger-Schuller KR, Kirchgatterer PC, Verdine VK, Guo B, Arias-Garcia MA, Allen WE, Singh A, Kuksenko O, Abudayyeh OO, Gootenberg JS, Fu Z, Macrae RK, Buenrostro JD, Regev A, Zhang F. Cell. 2023 Jan 5;186(1):209-229.e26. doi: 10.1016/j.cell.2022.11.026. PubMed 36608654.
Backbone
  Vector backbone: pLX_TRC317
  Backbone manufacturer: Broad Institute Genetic Perturbation Platform
  Backbone size w/o insert (bp): 8264
  Vector type: Mammalian Expression, Lentiviral
  Selectable markers: Puromycin
Growth in bacteria
  Bacterial resistance: Ampicillin, 100 μg/mL
  Growth temperature: 37°C
  Growth strain: NEB Stable
  Copy number: High Copy
Gene/Insert
  Gene/Insert name: KDM5C
  Species: H. sapiens (human)
  Insert size (bp): 4775
  Entrez Gene: KDM5C (a.k.a. DXS1272E, JARID1C, MRX13, MRXJ, MRXSCJ, MRXSJ, SMCX, XE169)
  Promoter: EF1a
  Cloning method: Unknown
  Sequencing primers: 5′ GGGTGGAGACTGAAGTTAGGCCAG; 3′ CACATAGCGTAAAAGGAGCAACATAG
Terms and licenses: Academic/Nonprofit Terms; Industry Terms: Not Available to Industry
Depositor comments: XM_005262035,ENST00000375379 . The transcription factor ORF portion of this plasmid was synthesized by Genewiz. Please test multiple small colonies in case of plasmid recombination. To make this collection available in a timely manner, a portion of this collection was not fully sequenced by Addgene. If an Addgene verified full plasmid sequence is not available, please contact us prior to placing an order to request the full sequence.
How to cite: TFORF2778 was a gift from Feng Zhang (Addgene plasmid # 144157 ; http://n2t.net/addgene:144157 ; RRID:Addgene_144157)
