[The description below was written by a language model from this plasmid's Addgene catalogue record and pLannotate feature annotations shown in this document.]
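Description:
TFORF2778 is a third-generation-style, self-inactivating lentiviral expression plasmid built on the pLX_TRC317 backbone and carrying the human KDM5C (JARID1C/SMCX) open reading frame. It belongs to a barcoded transcription factor ORF collection. In bacteria it is maintained through a high-copy ColE1/pUC-type origin with ampicillin selection (AmpR under its own bla promoter). An f1 origin and remnants of a lac/lacZα cloning region, flanked by T7 and T3 promoters, also sit in the backbone. The depositor notes that the plasmid can recombine during propagation, as is common for LTR-containing vectors with large inserts. The annotated sequence is about 13 kb, consistent with the stated backbone and insert sizes.

The viral genome is transcribed from an RSV promoter fused to a truncated HIV-1 5' LTR, followed by the Ψ packaging signal, a gag fragment and the Rev response element, and it ends in a ΔU3 3' LTR with a downstream SV40 polyadenylation signal. Between the LTRs there are two expression units. The first is an SV40 early promoter/origin driving puromycin N-acetyltransferase for selecting transduced mammalian cells. The second, following a cPPT/CTS element that aids nuclear import, is a full EF-1α promoter driving constitutive expression of the roughly 4.7 kb KDM5C coding sequence. A WPRE downstream of the ORF enhances transcript stability and expression. According to the record, each construct in the collection carries a unique 24-bp barcode, although the feature table does not annotate it. A short U6 promoter fragment just after the ORF is annotated, but the record does not state its role. The construct is intended for overexpressing KDM5C in mammalian cells, individually or in pooled screens where the barcode identifies the delivered factor, for example in directed differentiation studies.
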