Features (pLannotate 1.2.2; 31 found; start..end, strand, type, name):
      5..231     +  promoter       RSV promoter: Rous sarcoma virus enhancer/promoter
    232..412     +  LTR            5' LTR (truncated): truncated 5' long terminal repeat (LTR) from HIV-1
    459..584     +  misc_feature   HIV-1 Ψ: packaging signal of human immunodeficiency virus type 1
    568..931     +  CDS            HIV-1 gag (fragment): gag protein from human immunodeficiency virus 1; gag
   1077..1310    +  misc_feature   RRE: The Rev response element (RRE) of HIV-1 allows for Rev-dependent mRNA export from the nucleus to the cytoplasm.
   1687..1713    +  CDS            Rev (fragment): human immunodeficiency virus 1 (HIV-1) Rev protein; rev; enhances nuclear export of unspliced and incompletely spliced viral mRNAs
   1720..1743    +  promoter       SV40 promoter (fragment): SV40 early promoter
   1744..1815    +  promoter       SV40 promoter (fragment): SV40 enhancer and early promoter
   1839..1974    +  rep_origin     SV40 ori: SV40 origin of replication
   2020..2616    +  CDS            PuroR (fragment): puromycin N-acetyltransferase; pac from Streptomyces; confers resistance to puromycin
   2665..2782    +  misc_feature   cPPT/CTS: central polypurine tract and central termination sequence of HIV-1
   2847..2913    +  CDS            small t antigen (fragment): SV40 (simian virus 40) small t antigen
   2920..4098    +  promoter       EF-1α promoter: strong constitutive promoter for human elongation factor EF-1α
   4115..8785    +  CDS            KDM5C: KDM5C_HUMAN - Also known as DXS1272E, JARID1C From Homo sapiens (Human).
   8801..8854    +  promoter       U6 promoter (fragment): RNA polymerase III promoter for human U6 snRNA
   8896..9484    +  misc_feature   WPRE: woodchuck hepatitis virus posttranscriptional regulatory element
   9535..9554    +  misc_feature   cPPT/CTS (fragment): central polypurine tract and central termination sequence of HIV-1
   9556..9789    +  LTR            3' LTR (ΔU3): self-inactivating 3' long terminal repeat (LTR) from HIV-1
   9867..9988    +  polyA_signal   SV40 poly(A) signal: SV40 polyadenylation signal
  10028..10163   +  rep_origin     SV40 ori: SV40 origin of replication
  10184..10202   -  promoter       T7 promoter: promoter for bacteriophage T7 RNA polymerase
  10210..10365   +  CDS            lacZα (fragment): LacZα fragment of β-galactosidase; lacZ fragment
  10370..10798   +  rep_origin     f1 ori (sequence partly withheld): f1 bacteriophage origin of replication; arrow indicates direction of (+) strand synthesis
  10851..10955   +  promoter       AmpR promoter: bla
  10956..11816   +  CDS            AmpR: β-lactamase; bla; confers resistance to ampicillin, carbenicillin, and related antibiotics
  11987..12575   +  rep_origin     ori: high-copy-number ColE1/pMB1/pBR322/pUC origin of replication
  12758..12850   +  CDS            lacI (fragment): lac repressor; lacI; The lac repressor binds to the lac operator to inhibit transcription in E. coli. This inhibition can be relieved by adding lactose or isopropyl-β-D-thiogalactopyranoside (IPTG).
  12863..12884   +  protein_bind   CAP binding site: CAP binding activates transcription in the presence of cAMP. E. coli catabolite activator protein
  12899..12929   +  promoter       lac promoter: promoter for the E. coli lac operon
  12933..12955   +  protein_bind   lac operator (fragment): The lac repressor binds to the lac operator to inhibit transcription in E. coli. This inhibition can be relieved by adding lactose or isopropyl-β-D-thiogalactopyranoside (IPTG). lac repressor encoded by lacI
  12998..13016   +  promoter       T3 promoter: promoter for bacteriophage T3 RNA polymerase
>Addgene plasmid #144157 | TFORF2778 | addgene full sequence | sequence record 396227 | Addgene NGS Result
TTAATGTAGTCTTATGCAATACTCTTGTAGTCTTGCAACATGGTAACGATGAGTTAGCAACATGCCTTAC
AAGGAGAGAAAAAGCACCGTGCATGCCGATTGGTGGAAGTAAGGTGGTACGATCGTGCCTTATTAGGAAG
GCAACAGACGGGTCTGACATGGATTGGACGAACCACTGAATTGCCGCATTGCAGAGATATTGTATTTAAG
TGCCTAGCTCGATACATAAACGGGTCTCTCTGGTTAGACCAGATCTGAGCCTGGGAGCTCTCTGGCTAAC
TAGGGAACCCACTGCTTAAGCCTCAATAAAGCTTGCCTTGAGTGCTTCAAGTAGTGTGTGCCCGTCTGTT
GTGTGACTCTGGTAACTAGAGATCCCTCAGACCCTTTTAGTCAGTGTGGAAAATCTCTAGCAGTGGCGCC
CGAACAGGGACTTGAAAGCGAAAGGGAAACCAGAGGAGCTCTCTCGACGCAGGACTCGGCTTGCTGAAGC
GCGCACGGCAAGAGGCGAGGGGCGGCGACTGGTGAGTACGCCAAAAATTTTGACTAGCGGAGGCTAGAAG
GAGAGAGATGGGTGCGAGAGCGTCAGTATTAAGCGGGGGAGAATTAGATCGCGATGGGAAAAAATTCGGT
TAAGGCCAGGGGGAAAGAAAAAATATAAATTAAAACATATAGTATGGGCAAGCAGGGAGCTAGAACGATT
CGCAGTTAATCCTGGCCTGTTAGAAACATCAGAAGGCTGTAGACAAATACTGGGACAGCTACAACCATCC
CTTCAGACAGGATCAGAAGAACTTAGATCATTATATAATACAGTAGCAACCCTCTATTGTGTGCATCAAA
GGATAGAGATAAAAGACACCAAGGAAGCTTTAGACAAGATAGAGGAAGAGCAAAACAAAAGTAAGACCAC
CGCACAGCAAGCGGCCGCTGATCTTCAGACCTGGAGGAGGAGATATGAGGGACAATTGGAGAAGTGAATT
ATATAAATATAAAGTAGTAAAAATTGAACCATTAGGAGTAGCACCCACCAAGGCAAAGAGAAGAGTGGTG
CAGAGAGAAAAAAGAGCAGTGGGAATAGGAGCTTTGTTCCTTGGGTTCTTGGGAGCAGCAGGAAGCACTA
TGGGCGCAGCGTCAATGACGCTGACGGTACAGGCCAGACAATTATTGTCTGGTATAGTGCAGCAGCAGAA
CAATTTGCTGAGGGCTATTGAGGCGCAACAGCATCTGTTGCAACTCACAGTCTGGGGCATCAAGCAGCTC
CAGGCAAGAATCCTGGCTGTGGAAAGATACCTAAAGGATCAACAGCTCCTGGGGATTTGGGGTTGCTCTG
GAAAACTCATTTGCACCACTGCTGTGCCTTGGAATGCTAGTTGGAGTAATAAATCTCTGGAACAGATTTG
GAATCACACGACCTGGATGGAGTGGGACAGAGAAATTAACAATTACACAAGCTTAATACACTCCTTAATT
GAAGAATCGCAAAACCAGCAAGAAAAGAATGAACAAGAATTATTGGAATTAGATAAATGGGCAAGTTTGT
GGAATTGGTTTAACATAACAAATTGGCTGTGGTATATAAAATTATTCATAATGATAGTAGGAGGCTTGGT
AGGTTTAAGAATAGTTTTTGCTGTACTTTCTATAGTGAATAGAGTTAGGCAGGGATATTCACCATTATCG
TTTCAGACCCACCTCCCAACCCCGAGGGGACCCATGCATTGCATCTCAATTAGTCAGCAACCAGGTGTGG
AAAGTCCCCAGGCTCCCCAGCAGGCAGAAGTATGCAAAGCATGCGTCTCAATTAGTCAGCAACCATAGTC
CCGCCCCTAACTCCGCCCATCCCGCCCCTAACTCCGCCCAGTTCCGCCCATTCTCCGCCCCATGGCTGAC
TAATTTTTTTTATTTATGCAGAGGCCGAGGCCGCCTCGGCCTCTGAGCTATTCCAGAAGTAGTGAGGAGG
CTTTTTTGGAGGCCTAGGCTTTTGCAAAAAGCTTTCTAGAGGTACCACCGGAGCTTACCATGACCGAGTA
CAAGCCCACGGTGCGCCTCGCCACCCGCGACGACGTCCCCAGGGCCGTACGCACCCTCGCCGCCGCGTTC
GCCGACTACCCCGCCACGCGCCACACCGTCGATCCGGACCGCCACATCGAGCGGGTCACCGAGCTGCAAG
AACTCTTCCTCACGCGCGTCGGGCTCGACATCGGCAAGGTGTGGGTCGCGGACGACGGCGCCGCCGTGGC
GGTCTGGACCACGCCGGAGAGCGTCGAAGCGGGGGCGGTGTTCGCCGAGATCGGCCCGCGCATGGCCGAG
TTGAGCGGTTCCCGGCTGGCCGCGCAGCAACAGATGGAAGGCCTCCTGGCGCCGCACCGGCCCAAGGAGC
CCGCGTGGTTCCTGGCCACCGTCGGCGTCTCGCCCGACCACCAGGGCAAGGGTCTGGGCAGCGCCGTCGT
GCTCCCCGGAGTGGAGGCGGCCGAGCGCGCCGGGGTGCCCGCCTTCCTGGAGACCTCCGCGCCCCGCAAC
CTCCCCTTCTACGAGCGGCTCGGCTTCACCGTCACCGCCGACGTCGAGGTGCCCGAAGGACCGCGCACCT
GGTGCATGACCCGCAAGCCCGGTGCCAGTTAACGAATTCTAGATCTTGAGACAAATGGCAGTATTCATCC
ACAATTTTAAAAGAAAAGGGGGGATTGGGGGGTACAGTGCAGGGGAAAGAATAGTAGACATAATAGCAAC
AGACATACAAACTAAAGAATTACAAAAACAAATTACAAAAATTCAAAATTTTCGGGTTTATTACAGGGAC
AGCAGAGATCCACTTTGGCGCCGGCTCGAGGCCTGCAGGTGCAAAGATGGATAAAGTTTTAAACAGAGAG
GAATCTTTGCAGCTAATGGACCTTCTAGGTCTTGAAAGGAGTGGGAATTGGCTCCGGTGCCCGTCAGTGG
GCAGAGCGCACATCGCCCACAGTCCCCGAGAAGTTGGGGGGAGGGGTCGGCAATTGAACCGGTGCCTAGA
GAAGGTGGCGCGGGGTAAACTGGGAAAGTGATGTCGTGTACTGGCTCCGCCTTTTTCCCGAGGGTGGGGG
AGAACCGTATATAAGTGCAGTAGTCGCCGTGAACGTTCTTTTTCGCAACGGGTTTGCCGCCAGAACACAG
GTAAGTGCCGTGTGTGGTTCCCGCGGGCCTGGCCTCTTTACGGGTTATGGCCCTTGCGTGCCTTGAATTA
CTTCCACCTGGCTGCAGTACGTGATTCTTGATCCCGAGCTTCGGGTTGGAAGTGGGTGGGAGAGTTCGAG
GCCTTGCGCTTAAGGAGCCCCTTCGCCTCGTGCTTGAGTTGAGGCCTGGCCTGGGCGCTGGGGCCGCCGC
GTGCGAATCTGGTGGCACCTTCGCGCCTGTCTCGCTGCTTTCGATAAGTCTCTAGCCATTTAAAATTTTT
GATGACCTGCTGCGACGCTTTTTTTCTGGCAAGATAGTCTTGTAAATGCGGGCCAAGATCTGCACACTGG
TATTTCGGTTTTTGGGGCCGCGGGCGGCGACGGGGCCCGTGCGTCCCAGCGCACATGTTCGGCGAGGCGG
GGCCTGCGAGCGCGGCCACCGAGAATCGGACGGGGGTAGTCTCAAGCTGGCCGGCCTGCTCTGGTGCCTG
GCCTCGCGCCGCCGTGTATCGCCCCGCCCTGGGCGGCAAGGCTGGCCCGGTCGGCACCAGTTGCGTGAGC
GGAAAGATGGCCGCTTCCCGGCCCTGCTGCAGGGAGCTCAAAATGGAGGACGCGGCGCTCGGGAGAGCGG
GCGGGTGAGTCACCCACACAAAGGAAAAGGGCCTTTCCGTCCTCAGCCGTCGCTTCATGTGACTCCACGG
AGTACCGGGCGCCGTCCAGGCACCTCGATTAGTTCTCGAGCTTTTGGAGTACGTCGTCTTTAGGTTGGGG
GGAGGGGTTTTATGCGATGGAGTTTCCCCACACTGAGTGGGTGGAGACTGAAGTTAGGCCAGCTTGGCAC
TTGATGTAATTCTCCTTGGAATTTGCCCTTTTTGAGTTTGGATCTTGGTTCATTCTCAAGCCTCAGACAG
TGGTTCAAAGTTTTTTTCTTCCATTTCAGGTGTCGTGAGGCTAGCACCGCCACCATGGAGCCGGGGTCCG
ACGATTTCCTACCGCCACCGGAGTGCCCGGTGTTCGAGCCTAGCTGGGCCGAGTTCCGAGACCCTCTTGG
CTACATCGCGAAAATCAGGCCCATCGCAGAGAAATCGGGCATTTGCAAGATCCGCCCACCCGCGGACTGG
CAGCCACCCTTTGCTGTGGAAGTGGACAACTTCAGGTTTACCCCCCGAATCCAGAGGCTGAATGAGCTAG
AGGCCCAGACGAGAGTGAAACTGAACTACTTGGACCAGATTGCCAAATTCTGGGAAATCCAGGGCTCCTC
CTTAAAGATTCCCAATGTAGAACGGCGGATCTTGGACCTCTACAGTCTCAGCAAAATTGTGGTGGAGGAA
GGTGGTTATGAAGCTATCTGCAAGGACCGTCGGTGGGCTCGGGTAGCCCAGCGCCTCAACTATCCACCAG
GCAAAAATATTGGCTCCTTGCTACGCTCCCACTACGAACGCATTGTTTATCCCTATGAAATGTACCAGTC
TGGAGCCAACCTTGTGCAGTGTAACACACGTCCATTTGATAATGAGGAGAAGGACAAGGAATACAAACCC
CACAGCATCCCCCTACGACAGTCTGTGCAGCCTTCCAAGTTCAACAGCTATGGCCGGCGGGCCAAGAGAC
TGCAGCCTGATCCGGAACCCACAGAGGAAGACATTGAGAAGAATCCAGAGCTGAAAAAGCTACAGATCTA
TGGGGCAGGCCCCAAGATGATGGGCCTGGGCCTCATGGCCAAAGACAAGACTCTGCGGAAGAAAGATAAG
GAGGGGCCTGAGTGTCCCCCCACAGTAGTGGTGAAGGAGGAGTTAGGTGGGGATGTGAAGGTGGAGTCAA
CATCGCCTAAGACCTTCCTGGAGAGCAAGGAGGAGCTGAGTCACAGCCCAGAACCCTGCACCAAGATGAC
CATGAGGCTACGGAGGAACCACAGCAATGCCCAGTTTATTGAGTCATATGTCTGCCGGATGTGTTCTCGA
GGGGATGAGGATGACAAGCTCCTGCTGTGTGATGGCTGTGATGACAACTACCACATCTTCTGCCTGCTGC
CTCCTCTGCCTGAGATCCCCAAGGGTGTCTGGCGGTGCCCAAAGTGTGTCATGGCGGAGTGTAAGCGGCC
CCCAGAAGCCTTTGGCTTTGAGCAGGCTACCCGGGAATACACTCTGCAGAGCTTTGGCGAGATGGCCGAC
TCCTTTAAAGCTGACTACTTCAACATGCCCGTGCATATGGTGCCCACAGAACTTGTGGAGAAGGAGTTCT
GGAGGCTGGTAAATAGCATTGAGGAAGATGTGACTGTTGAGTATGGAGCTGACATCCATTCCAAAGAATT
TGGCAGCGGTTTCCCTGTCAGTGACAGTAAACGGCACCTAACCCCCGAAGAGGAGGAGTATGCTACCAGT
GGTTGGAACCTAAATGTGATGCCGGTGTTGGAACAGTCTGTACTGTGCCACATCAATGCAGATATCTCTG
GCATGAAGGTGCCCTGGCTCTACGTGGGCATGGTCTTCTCAGCCTTTTGCTGGCATATTGAGGATCACTG
GAGTTACTCCATTAACTACCTCCACTGGGGTGAGCCGAAGACCTGGTATGGGGTGCCCTCACTTGCAGCA
GAACATTTGGAAGAAGTGATGAAGAAGCTGACACCTGAACTATTTGATAGCCAGCCTGACCTCCTGCACC
AACTTGTCACCCTCATGAATCCCAACACCCTCATGTCCCATGGTGTGCCAGTTGTCCGCACAAACCAGTG
TGCAGGAGAGTTTGTCATCACCTTCCCCCGTGCTTACCACAGCGGCTTCAACCAAGGCTACAACTTTGCC
GAGGCTGTCAACTTTTGCACTGCTGACTGGTTGCCTGCTGGGCGCCAGTGCATTGAGCACTACCGCCGGC
TCCGGAGATACTGCGTCTTCTCCCATGAGGAGCTTATCTGCAAGATGGCTGCCTGCCCAGAGAAGCTAGA
CCTGAACCTGGCGGCAGCTGTGCATAAGGAGATGTTCATCATGGTGCAAGAAGAGCGGCGTCTACGAAAG
GCCCTGCTGGAGAAGGGTATCACAGAGGCTGAGCGAGAGGCTTTCGAGCTGCTCCCAGATGATGAGCGCC
AGTGTATCAAGTGCAAGACTACGTGTTTCCTGTCAGCCCTGGCCTGCTACGACTGCCCAGACGGCCTTGT
CTGCCTTTCCCACATCAATGATCTCTGCAAGTGCTCCAGTAGCCGGCAGTACCTGCGGTATCGGTATACC
TTGGATGAGCTTCCTGCCATGCTGCATAAGCTGAAGGTTCGGGCTGAGTCCTTTGACACCTGGGCCAACA
AAGTGCGAGTGGCCCTGGAGGTGGAGGATGGGCGGAAGCGCAGCCTTGAAGAACTGAGGGCACTAGAGTC
TGAAGCCCGTGAGCGGAGGTTTCCTAATAGTGAGCTGCTGCAGCAACTAAAGAACTGCCTGAGTGAGGCA
GAGGCTTGCGTGTCCCGAGCTCTGGGACTGGTCAGCGGCCAGGAAGCTGGCCCCCACAGGGTGGCTGGTC
TACAGATGACCCTGACTGAGCTCCGGGCCTTTCTGGACCAGATGAACAACCTGCCTTGCGCCATGCACCA
GATTGGGGATGTCAAGGGTGTTCTGGAACAGGTGGAGGCCTACCAGGCTGAGGCTCGTGAGGCCCTGGCC
TCACTGCCCTCCAGTCCAGGGCTACTGCAGTCCCTGTTGGAGAGGGGGCGGCAGCTGGGGGTGGAGGTGC
CTGAGGCCCAGCAGCTCCAGCGGCAGGTGGAACAGGCGCGATGGCTGGATGAGGTGAAACGCACACTGGC
CCCCTCAGCCCGAAGGGGCACCTTGGCTGTCATGCGAGGACTGTTGGTCGCGGGTGCCAGTGTAGCCCCT
AGCCCTGCTGTGGATAAAGCCCAGGCCGAGCTGCAGGAACTGCTGACCATTGCTGAACGCTGGGAGGAGA
AAGCCCACCTCTGCCTGGAGGCCAGGCAGAAGCATCCACCAGCCACACTTGAGGCCATAATCCGTGAAGC
GGAAAACATCCCTGTTCACCTGCCCAACATCCAGGCTCTCAAGGAGGCTCTTGCTAAGGCCCGGGCCTGG
ATTGCTGATGTTGATGAGATCCAAAATGGTGACCACTACCCCTGCCTGGATGACTTGGAGGGCCTAGTAG
CTGTGGGCCGGGACCTACCTGTGGGGCTGGAGGAGCTGAGACAGCTAGAGCTACAGGTACTGACAGCGCA
CTCCTGGAGGGAGAAGGCCTCCAAGACCTTCCTCAAGAAAAATTCTTGCTACACGCTGCTGGAGGTTCTC
TGCCCATGTGCAGATGCCGGCTCAGACAGCACCAAGCGCAGCCGGTGGATGGAGAAGGAGCTGGGGTTGT
ACAAATCTGACACAGAGCTGCTGGGGCTGTCTGCGCAGGACCTCAGGGACCCAGGCTCTGTGATCGTGGC
CTTCAAGGAGGGGGAACAGAAGGAGAAGGAGGGTATCCTGCAGCTGCGTCGCACCAATTCGGCCAAGCCC
AGTCCACTGGCATCATCGAGCACGGCCTCCTCTACAACCTCTATCTGTGTGTGTGGGCAGGTGCTGGCTG
GGGCGGGAGCTCTGCAGTGTGACCTGTGTCAGGACTGGTTCCATGGGCGGTGTGTGTCAGTGCCTCGCCT
CCTCAGCTCTCCGAGGCCCAATCCCACCTCATCCCCACTGCTGGCCTGGTGGGAATGGGACACCAAATTC
CTGTGTCCACTGTGTATGCGCTCAAGGCGCCCGCGCCTGGAGACCATCCTGGCACTGCTGGTAGCCCTGC
AGAGACTGCCTGTGCGGCTGCCCGAGGGCGAGGCCCTGCAGTGCCTCACAGAGAGGGCCATCAGCTGGCA
AGGCCGCGCCAGGCAGGCTCTGGCCTCTGAAGATGTGACTGCTCTTTTGGGACGGCTGGCTGAGCTCCGC
CAACGGCTACAGGCTGAACCTAGACCTGAGGAGCCTCCTAACTACCCTGCAGCCCCTGCTTCTGACCCCC
TCAGAGAGGGCAGTGGCAAGGATATGCCTAAGGTCCAGGGCTTACTGGAGAATGGAGACAGTGTGACCAG
TCCTGAGAAGGTAGCCCCGGAGGAGGGCTCAGATCTGGAGCTGCTGTCCTCGCTGTTGCCACAGTTGACT
GGCCCTGTGTTGGAACTGCCTGAGGCAACCCGGGCCCCCTTGGAGGAGCTCATGATGGAGGGGGACCTGC
TCGAGGTGACCCTGGATGAGAACCACAGCATATGGCAGCTGCTGCAGGCTGGACAGCCCCCAGACCTGGA
GAGGATCCGCACACTTCTGGAGCTGGAGAAGGCAGAGCGTCACGGGAGTCGGGCTCGGGGCCGGGCCCTG
GAGAGGCGGCGGCGGCGGAAGGTGGATCGGGGTGGGGAGGGCGATGACCCAGCCCGAGAGGAGCTAGAGC
CAAAGAGGGTACGGAGCTCAGGGCCAGAGGCTGAGGAGGTCCAGGAGGAGGAAGAGCTGGAGGAGGAGAC
TGGGGGTGAGGGCCCCCCTGCACCCATCCCCACCACTGGCAGCCCCAGCACCCAGGAGAACCAGAATGGC
TTGGAACCGGCGGAAGGGACCACTTCAGGCCCCTCGGCCCCTTTCTCCACTCTGACTCCCCGGCTGCATC
TGCCCTGCCCACAGCAGCCGCCTCAGCAACAGTTGTAGTAATGAACTAGTCCGTAACTTGAAAGTATTTC
GATTTCTTGGCTTTATATATCTTGTGGAAAGGACGATACCGGCTAATTCCTCAAGTCGTTACGCGTTAAG
TCGACAATCAACCTCTGGATTACAAAATTTGTGAAAGATTGACTGGTATTCTTAACTATGTTGCTCCTTT
TACGCTATGTGGATACGCTGCTTTAATGCCTTTGTATCATGCTATTGCTTCCCGTATGGCTTTCATTTTC
TCCTCCTTGTATAAATCCTGGTTGCTGTCTCTTTATGAGGAGTTGTGGCCCGTTGTCAGGCAACGTGGCG
TGGTGTGCACTGTGTTTGCTGACGCAACCCCCACTGGTTGGGGCATTGCCACCACCTGTCAGCTCCTTTC
CGGGACTTTCGCTTTCCCCCTCCCTATTGCCACGGCGGAACTCATCGCCGCCTGCCTTGCCCGCTGCTGG
ACAGGGGCTCGGCTGTTGGGCACTGACAATTCCGTGGTGTTGTCGGGGAAATCATCGTCCTTTCCTTGGC
TGCTCGCCTGTGTTGCCACCTGGATTCTGCGCGGGACGTCCTTCTGCTACGTCCCTTCGGCCCTCAATCC
AGCGGACCTTCCTTCCCGCGGCCTGCTGCCGGCTCTGCGGCCTCTTCCGCGTCTTCGCCTTCGCCCTCAG
ACGAGTCGGATCTCCCTTTGGGCCGCCTCCCCGCGTCGACTTTAAGACCAATGACTTACAAGGCAGCTGT
AGATCTTAGCCACTTTTTAAAAGAAAAGGGGGGACTGGAAGGGCTAATTCACTCCCAACGAAGACAAGAT
CTGCTTTTTGCTTGTACTGGGTCTCTCTGGTTAGACCAGATCTGAGCCTGGGAGCTCTCTGGCTAACTAG
GGAACCCACTGCTTAAGCCTCAATAAAGCTTGCCTTGAGTGCTTCAAGTAGTGTGTGCCCGTCTGTTGTG
TGACTCTGGTAACTAGAGATCCCTCAGACCCTTTTAGTCAGTGTGGAAAATCTCTAGCAGTACGTATAGT
AGTTCATGTCATCTTATTATTCAGTATTTATAACTTGCAAAGAAATGAATATCAGAGAGTGAGAGGAACT
TGTTTATTGCAGCTTATAATGGTTACAAATAAAGCAATAGCATCACAAATTTCACAAATAAAGCATTTTT
TTCACTGCATTCTAGTTGTGGTTTGTCCAAACTCATCAATGTATCTTATCATGTCTGGCTCTAGCTATCC
CGCCCCTAACTCCGCCCATCCCGCCCCTAACTCCGCCCAGTTCCGCCCATTCTCCGCCCCATGGCTGACT
AATTTTTTTTATTTATGCAGAGGCCGAGGCCGCCTCGGCCTCTGAGCTATTCCAGAAGTAGTGAGGAGGC
TTTTTTGGAGGCCTAGGGACGTACCCAATTCGCCCTATAGTGAGTCGTATTACGCGCGCTCACTGGCCGT
CGTTTTACAACGTCGTGACTGGGAAAACCCTGGCGTTACCCAACTTAATCGCCTTGCAGCACATCCCCCT
TTCGCCAGCTGGCGTAATAGCGAAGAGGCCCGCACCGATCGCCCTTCCCAACAGTTGCGCAGCCTGAATG
GCGAATGGG
[124 nt withheld, positions 10370-10493]
C
[91 nt withheld, positions 10495-10585]
A
[49 nt withheld, positions 10587-10635]
CCTTTGACGTTGGAGTCCACGTTCTTT
[37 nt withheld, positions 10663-10699]
ACCCTATCTCGGTCTATTCTTTTGATTTATAAGGGATTTTGCCGATTTCGGCCTATTGGTTAAAAAATGA
GCTGATTTAACAAAAATTTAACGCGAATTTTAACAAAATATTAACGCTTACAATTTAGGTGGCACTTTTC
GGGGAAATGTGCGCGGAACCCCTATTTGTTTATTTTTCTAAATACATTCAAATATGTATCCGCTCATGAG
ACAATAACCCTGATAAATGCTTCAATAATATTGAAAAAGGAAGAGTATGAGTATTCAACATTTCCGTGTC
GCCCTTATTCCCTTTTTTGCGGCATTTTGCCTTCCTGTTTTTGCTCACCCAGAAACGCTGGTGAAAGTAA
AAGATGCTGAAGATCAGTTGGGTGCACGAGTGGGTTACATCGAACTGGATCTCAACAGCGGTAAGATCCT
TGAGAGTTTTCGCCCCGAAGAACGTTTTCCAATGATGAGCACTTTTAAAGTTCTGCTATGTGGCGCGGTA
TTATCCCGTATTGACGCCGGGCAAGAGCAACTCGGTCGCCGCATACACTATTCTCAGAATGACTTGGTTG
AGTACTCACCAGTCACAGAAAAGCATCTTACGGATGGCATGACAGTAAGAGAATTATGCAGTGCTGCCAT
AACCATGAGTGATAACACTGCGGCCAACTTACTTCTGACAACGATCGGAGGACCGAAGGAGCTAACCGCT
TTTTTGCACAACATGGGGGATCATGTAACTCGCCTTGATCGTTGGGAACCGGAGCTGAATGAAGCCATAC
CAAACGACGAGCGTGACACCACGATGCCTGTAGCAATGGCAACAACGTTGCGCAAACTATTAACTGGCGA
ACTACTTACTCTAGCTTCCCGGCAACAATTAATAGACTGGATGGAGGCGGATAAAGTTGCAGGACCACTT
CTGCGCTCGGCCCTTCCGGCTGGCTGGTTTATTGCTGATAAATCTGGAGCCGGTGAGCGTGGGTCTCGCG
GTATCATTGCAGCACTGGGGCCAGATGGTAAGCCCTCCCGTATCGTAGTTATCTACACGACGGGGAGTCA
GGCAACTATGGATGAACGAAATAGACAGATCGCTGAGATAGGTGCCTCACTGATTAAGCATTGGTAACTG
TCAGACCAAGTTTACTCATATATACTTTAGATTGATTTAAAACTTCATTTTTAATTTAAAAGGATCTAGG
TGAAGATCCTTTTTGATAATCTCATGACCAAAATCCCTTAACGTGAGTTTTCGTTCCACTGAGCGTCAGA
CCCCGTAGAAAAGATCAAAGGATCTTCTTGAGATCCTTTTTTTCTGCGCGTAATCTGCTGCTTGCAAACA
AAAAAACCACCGCTACCAGCGGTGGTTTGTTTGCCGGATCAAGAGCTACCAACTCTTTTTCCGAAGGTAA
CTGGCTTCAGCAGAGCGCAGATACCAAATACTGTTCTTCTAGTGTAGCCGTAGTTAGGCCACCACTTCAA
GAACTCTGTAGCACCGCCTACATACCTCGCTCTGCTAATCCTGTTACCAGTGGCTGCTGCCAGTGGCGAT
AAGTCGTGTCTTACCGGGTTGGACTCAAGACGATAGTTACCGGATAAGGCGCAGCGGTCGGGCTGAACGG
GGGGTTCGTGCACACAGCCCAGCTTGGAGCGAACGACCTACACCGAACTGAGATACCTACAGCGTGAGCT
ATGAGAAAGCGCCACGCTTCCCGAAGGGAGAAAGGCGGACAGGTATCCGGTAAGCGGCAGGGTCGGAACA
GGAGAGCGCACGAGGGAGCTTCCAGGGGGAAACGCCTGGTATCTTTATAGTCCTGTCGGGTTTCGCCACC
TCTGACTTGAGCGTCGATTTTTGTGATGCTCGTCAGGGGGGCGGAGCCTATGGAAAAACGCCAGCAACGC
GGCCTTTTTACGGTTCCTGGCCTTTTGCTGGCCTTTTGCTCACATGTTCTTTCCTGCGTTATCCCCTGAT
TCTGTGGATAACCGTATTACCGCCTTTGAGTGAGCTGATACCGCTCGCCGCAGCCGAACGACCGAGCGCA
GCGAGTCAGTGAGCGAGGAAGCGGAAGAGCGCCCAATACGCAAACCGCCTCTCCCCGCGCGTTGGCCGAT
TCATTAATGCAGCTGGCACGACAGGTTTCCCGACTGGAAAGCGGGCAGTGAGCGCAACGCAATTAATGTG
AGTTAGCTCACTCATTAGGCACCCCAGGCTTTACACTTTATGCTTCCGGCTCGTATGTTGTGTGGAATTG
TGAGCGGATAACAATTTCACACAGGAAACAGCTATGACCATGATTACGCCAAGCGCGCAATTAACCCTCA
CTAAAGGGAACAAAAGCTGGAGCTGCAAGC
