>Addgene plasmid #144157 | TFORF2778 | depositor partial sequence | sequence record 284595 | Insert
ACCGCCACCATGGAGCCGGGGTCCGACGATTTCCTACCGCCACCGGAGTGCCCGGTGTTCGAGCCTAGCT
GGGCCGAGTTCCGAGACCCTCTTGGCTACATCGCGAAAATCAGGCCCATCGCAGAGAAATCGGGCATTTG
CAAGATCCGCCCACCCGCGGACTGGCAGCCACCCTTTGCTGTGGAAGTGGACAACTTCAGGTTTACCCCC
CGAATCCAGAGGCTGAATGAGCTAGAGGCCCAGACGAGAGTGAAACTGAACTACTTGGACCAGATTGCCA
AATTCTGGGAAATCCAGGGCTCCTCCTTAAAGATTCCCAATGTAGAACGGCGGATCTTGGACCTCTACAG
TCTCAGCAAAATTGTGGTGGAGGAAGGTGGTTATGAAGCTATCTGCAAGGACCGTCGGTGGGCTCGGGTA
GCCCAGCGCCTCAACTATCCACCAGGCAAAAATATTGGCTCCTTGCTACGCTCCCACTACGAACGCATTG
TTTATCCCTATGAAATGTACCAGTCTGGAGCCAACCTTGTGCAGTGTAACACACGTCCATTTGATAATGA
GGAGAAGGACAAGGAATACAAACCCCACAGCATCCCCCTACGACAGTCTGTGCAGCCTTCCAAGTTCAAC
AGCTATGGCCGGCGGGCCAAGAGACTGCAGCCTGATCCGGAACCCACAGAGGAAGACATTGAGAAGAATC
CAGAGCTGAAAAAGCTACAGATCTATGGGGCAGGCCCCAAGATGATGGGCCTGGGCCTCATGGCCAAAGA
CAAGACTCTGCGGAAGAAAGATAAGGAGGGGCCTGAGTGTCCCCCCACAGTAGTGGTGAAGGAGGAGTTA
GGTGGGGATGTGAAGGTGGAGTCAACATCGCCTAAGACCTTCCTGGAGAGCAAGGAGGAGCTGAGTCACA
GCCCAGAACCCTGCACCAAGATGACCATGAGGCTACGGAGGAACCACAGCAATGCCCAGTTTATTGAGTC
ATATGTCTGCCGGATGTGTTCTCGAGGGGATGAGGATGACAAGCTCCTGCTGTGTGATGGCTGTGATGAC
AACTACCACATCTTCTGCCTGCTGCCTCCTCTGCCTGAGATCCCCAAGGGTGTCTGGCGGTGCCCAAAGT
GTGTCATGGCGGAGTGTAAGCGGCCCCCAGAAGCCTTTGGCTTTGAGCAGGCTACCCGGGAATACACTCT
GCAGAGCTTTGGCGAGATGGCCGACTCCTTTAAAGCTGACTACTTCAACATGCCCGTGCATATGGTGCCC
ACAGAACTTGTGGAGAAGGAGTTCTGGAGGCTGGTAAATAGCATTGAGGAAGATGTGACTGTTGAGTATG
GAGCTGACATCCATTCCAAAGAATTTGGCAGCGGTTTCCCTGTCAGTGACAGTAAACGGCACCTAACCCC
CGAAGAGGAGGAGTATGCTACCAGTGGTTGGAACCTAAATGTGATGCCGGTGTTGGAACAGTCTGTACTG
TGCCACATCAATGCAGATATCTCTGGCATGAAGGTGCCCTGGCTCTACGTGGGCATGGTCTTCTCAGCCT
TTTGCTGGCATATTGAGGATCACTGGAGTTACTCCATTAACTACCTCCACTGGGGTGAGCCGAAGACCTG
GTATGGGGTGCCCTCACTTGCAGCAGAACATTTGGAAGAAGTGATGAAGAAGCTGACACCTGAACTATTT
GATAGCCAGCCTGACCTCCTGCACCAACTTGTCACCCTCATGAATCCCAACACCCTCATGTCCCATGGTG
TGCCAGTTGTCCGCACAAACCAGTGTGCAGGAGAGTTTGTCATCACCTTCCCCCGTGCTTACCACAGCGG
CTTCAACCAAGGCTACAACTTTGCCGAGGCTGTCAACTTTTGCACTGCTGACTGGTTGCCTGCTGGGCGC
CAGTGCATTGAGCACTACCGCCGGCTCCGGAGATACTGCGTCTTCTCCCATGAGGAGCTTATCTGCAAGA
TGGCTGCCTGCCCAGAGAAGCTAGACCTGAACCTGGCGGCAGCTGTGCATAAGGAGATGTTCATCATGGT
GCAAGAAGAGCGGCGTCTACGAAAGGCCCTGCTGGAGAAGGGTATCACAGAGGCTGAGCGAGAGGCTTTC
GAGCTGCTCCCAGATGATGAGCGCCAGTGTATCAAGTGCAAGACTACGTGTTTCCTGTCAGCCCTGGCCT
GCTACGACTGCCCAGACGGCCTTGTCTGCCTTTCCCACATCAATGATCTCTGCAAGTGCTCCAGTAGCCG
GCAGTACCTGCGGTATCGGTATACCTTGGATGAGCTTCCTGCCATGCTGCATAAGCTGAAGGTTCGGGCT
GAGTCCTTTGACACCTGGGCCAACAAAGTGCGAGTGGCCCTGGAGGTGGAGGATGGGCGGAAGCGCAGCC
TTGAAGAACTGAGGGCACTAGAGTCTGAAGCCCGTGAGCGGAGGTTTCCTAATAGTGAGCTGCTGCAGCA
ACTAAAGAACTGCCTGAGTGAGGCAGAGGCTTGCGTGTCCCGAGCTCTGGGACTGGTCAGCGGCCAGGAA
GCTGGCCCCCACAGGGTGGCTGGTCTACAGATGACCCTGACTGAGCTCCGGGCCTTTCTGGACCAGATGA
ACAACCTGCCTTGCGCCATGCACCAGATTGGGGATGTCAAGGGTGTTCTGGAACAGGTGGAGGCCTACCA
GGCTGAGGCTCGTGAGGCCCTGGCCTCACTGCCCTCCAGTCCAGGGCTACTGCAGTCCCTGTTGGAGAGG
GGGCGGCAGCTGGGGGTGGAGGTGCCTGAGGCCCAGCAGCTCCAGCGGCAGGTGGAACAGGCGCGATGGC
TGGATGAGGTGAAACGCACACTGGCCCCCTCAGCCCGAAGGGGCACCTTGGCTGTCATGCGAGGACTGTT
GGTCGCGGGTGCCAGTGTAGCCCCTAGCCCTGCTGTGGATAAAGCCCAGGCCGAGCTGCAGGAACTGCTG
ACCATTGCTGAACGCTGGGAGGAGAAAGCCCACCTCTGCCTGGAGGCCAGGCAGAAGCATCCACCAGCCA
CACTTGAGGCCATAATCCGTGAAGCGGAAAACATCCCTGTTCACCTGCCCAACATCCAGGCTCTCAAGGA
GGCTCTTGCTAAGGCCCGGGCCTGGATTGCTGATGTTGATGAGATCCAAAATGGTGACCACTACCCCTGC
CTGGATGACTTGGAGGGCCTAGTAGCTGTGGGCCGGGACCTACCTGTGGGGCTGGAGGAGCTGAGACAGC
TAGAGCTACAGGTACTGACAGCGCACTCCTGGAGGGAGAAGGCCTCCAAGACCTTCCTCAAGAAAAATTC
TTGCTACACGCTGCTGGAGGTTCTCTGCCCATGTGCAGATGCCGGCTCAGACAGCACCAAGCGCAGCCGG
TGGATGGAGAAGGAGCTGGGGTTGTACAAATCTGACACAGAGCTGCTGGGGCTGTCTGCGCAGGACCTCA
GGGACCCAGGCTCTGTGATCGTGGCCTTCAAGGAGGGGGAACAGAAGGAGAAGGAGGGTATCCTGCAGCT
GCGTCGCACCAATTCGGCCAAGCCCAGTCCACTGGCATCATCGAGCACGGCCTCCTCTACAACCTCTATC
TGTGTGTGTGGGCAGGTGCTGGCTGGGGCGGGAGCTCTGCAGTGTGACCTGTGTCAGGACTGGTTCCATG
GGCGGTGTGTGTCAGTGCCTCGCCTCCTCAGCTCTCCGAGGCCCAATCCCACCTCATCCCCACTGCTGGC
CTGGTGGGAATGGGACACCAAATTCCTGTGTCCACTGTGTATGCGCTCAAGGCGCCCGCGCCTGGAGACC
ATCCTGGCACTGCTGGTAGCCCTGCAGAGACTGCCTGTGCGGCTGCCCGAGGGCGAGGCCCTGCAGTGCC
TCACAGAGAGGGCCATCAGCTGGCAAGGCCGCGCCAGGCAGGCTCTGGCCTCTGAAGATGTGACTGCTCT
TTTGGGACGGCTGGCTGAGCTCCGCCAACGGCTACAGGCTGAACCTAGACCTGAGGAGCCTCCTAACTAC
CCTGCAGCCCCTGCTTCTGACCCCCTCAGAGAGGGCAGTGGCAAGGATATGCCTAAGGTCCAGGGCTTAC
TGGAGAATGGAGACAGTGTGACCAGTCCTGAGAAGGTAGCCCCGGAGGAGGGCTCAGATCTGGAGCTGCT
GTCCTCGCTGTTGCCACAGTTGACTGGCCCTGTGTTGGAACTGCCTGAGGCAACCCGGGCCCCCTTGGAG
GAGCTCATGATGGAGGGGGACCTGCTCGAGGTGACCCTGGATGAGAACCACAGCATATGGCAGCTGCTGC
AGGCTGGACAGCCCCCAGACCTGGAGAGGATCCGCACACTTCTGGAGCTGGAGAAGGCAGAGCGTCACGG
GAGTCGGGCTCGGGGCCGGGCCCTGGAGAGGCGGCGGCGGCGGAAGGTGGATCGGGGTGGGGAGGGCGAT
GACCCAGCCCGAGAGGAGCTAGAGCCAAAGAGGGTACGGAGCTCAGGGCCAGAGGCTGAGGAGGTCCAGG
AGGAGGAAGAGCTGGAGGAGGAGACTGGGGGTGAGGGCCCCCCTGCACCCATCCCCACCACTGGCAGCCC
CAGCACCCAGGAGAACCAGAATGGCTTGGAACCGGCGGAAGGGACCACTTCAGGCCCCTCGGCCCCTTTC
TCCACTCTGACTCCCCGGCTGCATCTGCCCTGCCCACAGCAGCCGCCTCAGCAACAGTTGTAGTAATGAA
CTAGTCCGTAACTTGAAAGTATTTCGATTTCTTGGCTTTATATATCTTGTGGAAAGGACGATACCGGCTA
ATTCCTCAAGTCGTT
