>Addgene plasmid #144157 | TFORF2778 | depositor partial sequence | sequence record 284596 | Barcode
TACCGGCTAATTCCTCAAGTCGTT
